>Addgene plasmid #73619 | pET15b/bPanK | depositor full sequence | sequence record 136167 | pET15b/bPanK sequence 6672 bps
TTCTTGAAGACGAAAGGGCCTCGTGATACGCCTATTTTTATAGGTTAATGTCATGATAATAATGGTTTCT
TAGACGTCAGGTGGCACTTTTCGGGGAAATGTGCGCGGAACCCCTATTTGTTTATTTTTCTAAATACATT
CAAATATGTATCCGCTCATGAGACAATAACCCTGATAAATGCTTCAATAATATTGAAAAAGGAAGAGTAT
GAGTATTCAACATTTCCGTGTCGCCCTTATTCCCTTTTTTGCGGCATTTTGCCTTCCTGTTTTTGCTCAC
CCAGAAACGCTGGTGAAAGTAAAAGATGCTGAAGATCAGTTGGGTGCACGAGTGGGTTACATCGAACTGG
ATCTCAACAGCGGTAAGATCCTTGAGAGTTTTCGCCCCGAAGAACGTTTTCCAATGATGAGCACTTTTAA
AGTTCTGCTATGTGGCGCGGTATTATCCCGTGTTGACGCCGGGCAAGAGCAACTCGGTCGCCGCATACAC
TATTCTCAGAATGACTTGGTTGAGTACTCACCAGTCACAGAAAAGCATCTTACGGATGGCATGACAGTAA
GAGAATTATGCAGTGCTGCCATAACCATGAGTGATAACACTGCGGCCAACTTACTTCTGACAACGATCGG
AGGACCGAAGGAGCTAACCGCTTTTTTGCACAACATGGGGGATCATGTAACTCGCCTTGATCGTTGGGAA
CCGGAGCTGAATGAAGCCATACCAAACGACGAGCGTGACACCACGATGCCTGCAGCAATGGCAACAACGT
TGCGCAAACTATTAACTGGCGAACTACTTACTCTAGCTTCCCGGCAACAATTAATAGACTGGATGGAGGC
GGATAAAGTTGCAGGACCACTTCTGCGCTCGGCCCTTCCGGCTGGCTGGTTTATTGCTGATAAATCTGGA
GCCGGTGAGCGTGGGTCTCGCGGTATCATTGCAGCACTGGGGCCAGATGGTAAGCCCTCCCGTATCGTAG
TTATCTACACGACGGGGAGTCAGGCAACTATGGATGAACGAAATAGACAGATCGCTGAGATAGGTGCCTC
ACTGATTAAGCATTGGTAACTGTCAGACCAAGTTTACTCATATATACTTTAGATTGATTTAAAACTTCAT
TTTTAATTTAAAAGGATCTAGGTGAAGATCCTTTTTGATAATCTCATGACCAAAATCCCTTAACGTGAGT
TTTCGTTCCACTGAGCGTCAGACCCCGTAGAAAAGATCAAAGGATCTTCTTGAGATCCTTTTTTTCTGCG
CGTAATCTGCTGCTTGCAAACAAAAAAACCACCGCTACCAGCGGTGGTTTGTTTGCCGGATCAAGAGCTA
CCAACTCTTTTTCCGAAGGTAACTGGCTTCAGCAGAGCGCAGATACCAAATACTGTCCTTCTAGTGTAGC
CGTAGTTAGGCCACCACTTCAAGAACTCTGTAGCACCGCCTACATACCTCGCTCTGCTAATCCTGTTACC
AGTGGCTGCTGCCAGTGGCGATAAGTCGTGTCTTACCGGGTTGGACTCAAGACGATAGTTACCGGATAAG
GCGCAGCGGTCGGGCTGAACGGGGGGTTCGTGCACACAGCCCAGCTTGGAGCGAACGACCTACACCGAAC
TGAGATACCTACAGCGTGAGCTATGAGAAAGCGCCACGCTTCCCGAAGGGAGAAAGGCGGACAGGTATCC
GGTAAGCGGCAGGGTCGGAACAGGAGAGCGCACGAGGGAGCTTCCAGGGGGAAACGCCTGGTATCTTTAT
AGTCCTGTCGGGTTTCGCCACCTCTGACTTGAGCGTCGATTTTTGTGATGCTCGTCAGGGGGGCGGAGCC
TATGGAAAAACGCCAGCAACGCGGCCTTTTTACGGTTCCTGGCCTTTTGCTGGCCTTTTGCTCACATGTT
CTTTCCTGCGTTATCCCCTGATTCTGTGGATAACCGTATTACCGCCTTTGAGTGAGCTGATACCGCTCGC
CGCAGCCGAACGACCGAGCGCAGCGAGTCAGTGAGCGAGGAAGCGGAAGAGCGCCTGATGCGGTATTTTC
TCCTTACGCATCTGTGCGGTATTTCACACCGCATATATGGTGCACTCTCAGTACAATCTGCTCTGATGCC
GCATAGTTAAGCCAGTATACACTCCGCTATCGCTACGTGACTGGGTCATGGCTGCGCCCCGACACCCGCC
AACACCCGCTGACGCGCCCTGACGGGCTTGTCTGCTCCCGGCATCCGCTTACAGACAAGCTGTGACCGTC
TCCGGGAGCTGCATGTGTCAGAGGTTTTCACCGTCATCACCGAAACGCGCGAGGCAGCTGCGGTAAAGCT
CATCAGCGTGGTCGTGAAGCGATTCACAGATGTCTGCCTGTTCATCCGCGTCCAGCTCGTTGAGTTTCTC
CAGAAGCGTTAATGTCTGGCTTCTGATAAAGCGGGCCATGTTAAGGGCGGTTTTTTCCTGTTTGGTCACT
GATGCCTCCGTGTAAGGGGGATTTCTGTTCATGGGGGTAATGATACCGATGAAACGAGAGAGGATGCTCA
CGATACGGGTTACTGATGATGAACATGCCCGGTTACTGGAACGTTGTGAGGGTAAACAACTGGCGGTATG
GATGCGGCGGGACCAGAGAAAAATCACTCAGGGTCAATGCCAGCGCTTCGTTAATACAGATGTAGGTGTT
CCACAGGGTAGCCAGCAGCATCCTGCGATGCAGATCCGGAACATAATGGTGCAGGGCGCTGACTTCCGCG
TTTCCAGACTTTACGAAACACGGAAACCGAAGACCATTCATGTTGTTGCTCAGGTCGCAGACGTTTTGCA
GCAGCAGTCGCTTCACGTTCGCTCGCGTATCGGTGATTCATTCTGCTAACCAGTAAGGCAACCCCGCCAG
CCTAGCCGGGTCCTCAACGACAGGAGCACGATCATGCGCACCCGTGGCCAGGACCCAACGCTGCCCGAGA
TGCGCCGCGTGCGGCTGCTGGAGATGGCGGACGCGATGGATATGTTCTGCCAAGGGTTGGTTTGCGCATT
CACAGTTCTCCGCAAGAATTGATTGGCTCCAATTCTTGGAGTGGTGAATCCGTTAGCGAGGTGCCGCCGG
CTTCCATTCAGGTCGAGGTGGCCCGGCTCCATGCACCGCGACGCAACGCGGGGAGGCAGACAAGGTATAG
GGCGGCGCCTACAATCCATGCCAACCCGTTCCATGTGCTCGCCGAGGCGGCATAAATCGCCGTGACGATC
AGCGGTCCAGTGATCGAAGTTAGGCTGGTAAGAGCCGCGAGCGATCCTTGAAGCTGTCCCTGATGGTCGT
CATCTACCTGCCTGGACAGCATGGCCTGCAACGCGGGCATCCCGATGCCGCCGGAAGCGAGAAGAATCAT
AATGGGGAAGGCCATCCAGCCTCGCGTCGCGAACGCCAGCAAGACGTAGCCCAGCGCGTCGGCCGCCATG
CCGGCGATAATGGCCTGCTTCTCGCCGAAACGTTTGGTGGCGGGACCAGTGACGAAGGCTTGAGCGAGGG
CGTGCAAGATTCCGAATACCGCAAGCGACAGGCCGATCATCGTCGCGCTCCAGCGAAAGCGGTCCTCGCC
GAAAATGACCCAGAGCGCTGCCGGCACCTGTCCTACGAGTTGCATGATAAAGAAGACAGTCATAAGTGCG
GCGACGATAGTCATGCCCCGCGCCCACCGGAAGGAGCTGACTGGGTTGAAGGCTCTCAAGGGCATCGGTC
GAGATCCCGGTGCCTAATGAGTGAGCTAACTTACATTAATTGCGTTGCGCTCACTGCCCGCTTTCCAGTC
GGGAAACCTGTCGTGCCAGCTGCATTAATGAATCGGCCAACGCGCGGGGAGAGGCGGTTTGCGTATTGGG
CGCCAGGGTGGTTTTTCTTTTCACCAGTGAGACGGGCAACAGCTGATTGCCCTTCACCGCCTGGCCCTGA
GAGAGTTGCAGCAAGCGGTCCACGCTGGTTTGCCCCAGCAGGCGAAAATCCTGTTTGATGGTGGTTAACG
GCGGGATATAACATGAGCTGTCTTCGGTATCGTCGTATCCCACTACCGAGATATCCGCACCAACGCGCAG
CCCGGACTCGGTAATGGCGCGCATTGCGCCCAGCGCCATCTGATCGTTGGCAACCAGCATCGCAGTGGGA
ACGATGCCCTCATTCAGCATTTGCATGGTTTGTTGAAAACCGGACATGGCACTCCAGTCGCCTTCCCGTT
CCGCTATCGGCTGAATTTGATTGCGAGTGAGATATTTATGCCAGCCAGCCAGACGCAGACGCGCCGAGAC
AGAACTTAATGGGCCCGCTAACAGCGCGATTTGCTGGTGACCCAATGCGACCAGATGCTCCACGCCCAGT
CGCGTACCGTCTTCATGGGAGAAAATAATACTGTTGATGGGTGTCTGGTCAGAGACATCAAGAAATAACG
CCGGAACATTAGTGCAGGCAGCTTCCACAGCAATGGCATCCTGGTCATCCAGCGGATAGTTAATGATCAG
CCCACTGACGCGTTGCGCGAGAAGATTGTGCACCGCCGCTTTACAGGCTTCGACGCCGCTTCGTTCTACC
ATCGACACCACCACGCTGGCACCCAGTTGATCGGCGCGAGATTTAATCGCCGCGACAATTTGCGACGGCG
CGTGCAGGGCCAGACTGGAGGTGGCAACGCCAATCAGCAACGACTGTTTGCCCGCCAGTTGTTGTGCCAC
GCGGTTGGGAATGTAATTCAGCTCCGCCATCGCCGCTTCCACTTTTTCCCGCGTTTTCGCAGAAACGTGG
CTGGCCTGGTTCACCACGCGGGAAACGGTCTGATAAGAGACACCGGCATACTCTGCGACATCGTATAACG
TTACTGGTTTCACATTCACCACCCTGAATTGACTCTCTTCCGGGCGCTATCATGCCATACCGCGAAAGGT
TTTGCGCCATTCGATGGTGTCCGGGATCTCGACGCTCTCCCTTATGCGACTCCTGCATTAGGAAGCAGCC
CAGTAGTAGGTTGAGGCCGTTGAGCACCGCCGCCGCAAGGAATGGTGCATGCAAGGAGATGGCGCCCAAC
AGTCCCCCGGCCACGGGGCCTGCCACCATACCCACGCCGAAACAAGCGCTCATGAGCCCGAAGTGGCGAG
CCCGATCTTCCCCATCGGTGATGTCGGCGATATAGGCGCCAGCAACCGCACCTGTGGCGCCGGTGATGCC
GGCCACGATGCGTCCGGCGTAGAGGATCGAGATCTCGATCCCGCGAAATTAATACGACTCACTATAGGGG
AATTGTGAGCGGATAACAATTCCCCTCTAGAAATAATTTTGTTTAACTTTAAGAAGGAGATATACCATGG
GCAGCAGCCATCATCATCATCATCACAGCAGCGGCCTGGTGCCGCGCGGCAGCCATATGAGTATAAAAGA
TCAAACGTTAATGACGCCTTACCTACAGTTTGACCGCAACCAGTGGGCAGCTCTGCGTGATTCCGTACCT
ATGACGTTATCGGAAGATGAGATCGCCCGTCTCAAAGGTATTAATGAAGATCTCTCGTTAGAAGAAGTTG
CCGAGATCTATTTACCTTTGTCACGTTTGCTGAACTTCTATATAAGCTCGAATCTGCGCCGTCAGGCAGT
TCTGGAACAGTTTCTTGGTACCAACGGGCAACGCATTCCTTACATTATCAGTATTGCTGGCAGTGTCGCG
GTGGGGAAAAGTACAACCGCCCGTGTATTGCAGGCGCTATTAAGCCGTTGGCCGGAACATCGTCGTGTTG
AACTGATCACTACAGATGGCTTCCTTCACCCTAATCAGGTTCTGAAAGAACGTGGTCTGATGAAGAAGAA
AGGCTTCCCGGAATCGTATGATATGCATCGCCTGGTGAAGTTTGTTTCCGATCTCAAATCCGGCGTGCCA
AACGTTACAGCACCTGTTTACTCACATCTTATTTATGATGTGATCCCGGATGGAGATAAAACGGTTGTTC
AGCCTGATATTTTAATTCTTGAAGGGTTAAATGTCTTACAGAGCGGGATGGATTATCCACACGATCCACA
TCATGTATTTGTTTCTGATTTTGTCGATTTTTCGATATATGTTGATGCACCGGAAGACTTACTTCAGACA
TGGTATATCAACCGTTTTCTGAAATTCCGCGAAGGGGCTTTTACCGACCCGGATTCCTATTTTCATAACT
ACGCGAAATTAACTAAAGAAGAAGCGATTAAGACTGCCATGACATTGTGGAAAGAGATCAACTGGCTGAA
CTTAAAGCAAAATATTCTACCTACTCGTGAGCGCGCCAGTTTAATCCTGACGAAAAGTGCTAATCATGCG
GTAGAAGAGGTCAGACTACGCAAATAATTTGCAGGGGAGCGAATACTCGGATCCGGCTGCTAACAAAGCC
CGAAAGGAAGCTGAGTTGGCTGCTGCCACCGCTGAGCAATAACTAGCATAACCCCTTGGGGCCTCTAAAC
GGGTCTTGAGGGGTTTTTTGCTGAAAGGAGGAACTATATCCGGATATCCCGCAAGAGGCCCGGCAGTACC
GGCATAACCAAGCCTATGCCTACAGCATCCAGGGTGACGGTGCCGAGGATGACGATGAGCGCATTGTTAG
ATTTCATACACGGTGCCTGACTGCGTTAGCAATTTAACTGTGATAAACTACCGCATTAAAGCTTATCGAT
GATAAGCTGTCAAACATGAGAA
Features (pLannotate 1.2.2; 21 found; start..end, strand, type, name):
    104..208     +  promoter       AmpR promoter: bla
    209..1069    +  CDS            AmpR: β-lactamase; bla; confers resistance to ampicillin, carbenicillin, and related antibiotics
   1240..1828    +  rep_origin     ori: high-copy-number ColE1/pMB1/pBR322/pUC origin of replication
   2014..2156    -  misc_feature   bom: basis of mobility region from pBR322
   2258..2449    -  CDS            rop: Rop protein, which maintains plasmids at low copy number; rop
   2466..2846    +  CDS            YPB1_ECOLX: Protein predicted: Swiss-Prot protein existence level 4. From Escherichia coli.
   3088..3712    -  CDS            TcR (fragment): tetracycline efflux protein; tet; confers resistance to tetracycline
   3727..3748    -  protein_bind   CAP binding site: CAP binding activates transcription in the presence of cAMP. E. coli catabolite activator protein
   3761..4843    -  CDS            lacI: lac repressor; lacI; The lac repressor binds to the lac operator to inhibit transcription in E. coli. This inhibition can be relieved by adding lactose or isopropyl-β-D-thiogalactopyranoside (IPTG).
   4844..4921    -  promoter       lacI promoter: lacI
   4929..5208    -  CDS            TcR (fragment): tetracycline efflux protein; tet; confers resistance to tetracycline
   5230..5248    +  promoter       T7 promoter: promoter for bacteriophage T7 RNA polymerase
   5249..5273    +  protein_bind   lac operator: The lac repressor binds to the lac operator to inhibit transcription in E. coli. This inhibition can be relieved by adding lactose or isopropyl-β-D-thiogalactopyranoside (IPTG). lac repressor encoded by lacI
   5288..5310    +  RBS            RBS: efficient ribosome binding site from bacteriophage T7 gene 10 (Olins and Rangwala, 1989)
   5329..5345    +  CDS            capTEV™ (fragment): composite tag for in vivo biotinylation, TEV protease cleavage, and 6xHis tagging
   5356..5373    +  CDS            thrombin site: thrombin recognition and cleavage site
   5377..6324    +  CDS            coaA: COAA_ECOLI - Also known as panK, rts. Experimental evidence at protein level: Swiss-Prot protein existence level 1. From Escherichia coli (strain K12).
   6356..6405    +  CDS            SET1 (fragment): solubility-enhancement tag derived from T7 phage gene 10B
   6413..6460    +  terminator     T7 terminator: transcription terminator for bacteriophage T7 RNA polymerase
   6483..6587    -  CDS            TcR (fragment): tetracycline efflux protein; tet; confers resistance to tetracycline
   6635..6663    -  promoter       tet promoter: E. coli promoter for tetracycline efflux protein gene
