[The description below was written by a language model from this plasmid's Addgene catalogue record and pLannotate feature annotations shown in this document.]
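Description:
pET15b/bPanK is a bacterial expression plasmid built on the pET15b backbone for producing Escherichia coli pantothenate kinase (CoaA, also called PanK) with an N-terminal His6 tag. It replicates from a pBR322-type ColE1/pMB1 origin. The bom mobility region and the rop gene are also present, and rop normally keeps copy number modest, although the record lists copy number as unknown. Selection is by ampicillin through the β-lactamase gene. Several short tetracycline-resistance fragments and a tet promoter are annotated, but these are non-functional remnants of the pBR322 ancestry of the backbone.

The expression cassette consists of a T7 promoter followed directly by a lac operator, the strong T7 gene 10 ribosome binding site, the backbone-encoded His6 tag, a thrombin cleavage site that allows tag removal, the coaA coding sequence, and a T7 terminator. The plasmid also carries lacI under its own promoter, so transcription stays repressed until IPTG is added in a host that supplies T7 RNA polymerase. The automated "capTEV" annotation is a short fragment that most likely reflects only the His6 stretch, and the "SET1" fragment downstream of the gene is probably ordinary vector sequence ahead of the terminator.

Relative to the MG1655 reference, the encoded kinase has glutamate-5 changed to aspartate. The catalogue lists NdeI and BamHI as intact flanking sites. However, the depositor notes that the original cloning was described as a blunt-end ligation into BamHI-cut vector, and that the two listed sites are simply unique in the plasmid. The construct is intended for overexpression and affinity purification of the tagged enzyme, which catalyses the first step of coenzyme A biosynthesis.
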