Addgene plasmid #73619: pET15b/bPanK
Purpose: Produces Escherichia coli pantothenate kinase, with N-terminal His6 tag (H6PanK)
Depositing lab: Suzanne Jackowski & T. J. Kappock. Depositing organization: St. Jude Children's Research Hospital. Publication: Cloning and characterization of a eukaryotic pantothenate kinase gene (panK) from Aspergillus nidulans. Calder RB, Williams RS, Ramaswamy G, Rock CO, Campbell E, Unkles SE, Kinghorn JR, Jackowski S. J Biol Chem. 1999 Jan 22;274(4):2014-20. PubMed 9890959.
Backbone
  Vector backbone: pET15b
  Backbone size w/o insert (bp): 5708
  Total vector size (bp): 6672
  Vector type: Bacterial Expression
Growth in bacteria
  Bacterial resistance: Ampicillin, 100 μg/mL
  Growth temperature: 37°C
  Growth strain: DH5alpha
  Copy number: Unknown
Gene/Insert
  Gene/Insert name: pantothenate kinase (alt names: CoaA; panK)
  Species: Escherichia coli
  Mutation: relative to MG1655 sequence, changes glutamate-5 to aspartate
  GenBank ID: WP_001305325.1|
  Entrez Gene: coaA (a.k.a. b3974, ECK3966, JW3942, panK, rts, ts-9)
  Promoter: T7
  Tag / fusion protein: His6 (N terminal on backbone)
  Cloning method: Restriction Enzyme; 5′ cloning site NdeI (not destroyed); 3′ cloning site BamHI (not destroyed)
  Sequencing primers: 5′ T7 promoter; 3′ T7 terminator
Terms and licenses: Academic/Nonprofit Terms; Industry Terms: Not Available to Industry
Depositor comments: Amplified gene from pWS7-13-2 [described in WJ Song & S Jackowski (1992) J. Bacteriol. 174: 6411 (PMID 1328157)]. Cloning described as blunt ligation of blunted panK fragment (AcyI/PstI) into blunted BamHI cut pET15b. The "restriction sites" described as used for cloning (NdeI-BamHI) are unique in the plasmid.
How to cite: pET15b/bPanK was a gift from Suzanne Jackowski & T. J. Kappock (Addgene plasmid # 73619 ; http://n2t.net/addgene:73619 ; RRID:Addgene_73619)
