>Addgene plasmid #73619 | pET15b/bPanK | addgene partial sequence | sequence record 138100 | T7 5'-TAATACGACTCACTATAGGG-3'
TTTGTTTAACTTTAAGAAGGAGATATACCATGGGCAGCAGCCATCATCATCATCATCACAGCAGCGGCCT
GGTGCCGCGCGGCAGCCATATGAGTATAAAAGATCAAACGTTAATGACGCCTTACCTACAGTTTGACCGC
AACCAGTGGGCAGCTCTGCGTGATTCCGTACCTATGACGTTATCGGAAGATGAGATCGCCCGTCTCAAAG
GTATTAATGAAGATCTCTCGTTAGAAGAAGTTGCCGAGATCTATTTACCTTTGTCACGTTTGCTGAACTT
CTATATAAGCTCGAATCTGCGCCGTCAGGCAGTTCTGGAACAGTTTCTTGGTACCAACGGGCAACGCATT
CCTTACATTATCAGTATTGCTGGCAGTGTCGCGGTGGGGAAAAGTACAACCGCCCGTGTATTGCAGGCGC
TATTAAGCCGTTGGCCGGAACATCGTCGTGTTGAACTGATCACTACAGATGGCTTCCTTCACCCTAATCA
GGTTCTGAAAGAACGTGGTCTGATGAAGAAGAAAGGCTTCCCGGAATCGTATGATATGCATCGCCTGGTG
AAGTTTGTTTCCGATCTCAAATCCGGCGTGCCAAACGTTACAGCACCTGTTTACTCACATCTTATTTATG
ATGTGATCCCGGATGGAGATAAAACGGTTGTTCAGCCTGATATTTTAATTCTTGAAGGGTTAAATGTCTT
ACAGAGCGGGATGGATTATCCACACGATCCACATCATGTATTTGTTTCTGATTTTGTCGATTTTTCGATA
TATGTTGATGCACCGGAAGACTTACTTCAGACATGGTATATCAACCGTTTTCTGAAATTCCGCG
