>Addgene plasmid #73619 | pET15b/bPanK | addgene partial sequence | sequence record 138101 | T7term 5'-GCTAGTTATTGCTCAGCGG-3'
TTTGTTAGCAGCCGGATCCGAGTATTCGCTCCCCTGCAAATTATTTGCGTAGTCTGACCTCTTCTACCGC
ATGATTAGCACTTTTCGTCAGGATTAAACTGGCGCGCTCACGAGTAGGTAGAATATTTTGCTTTAAGTTC
AGCCAGTTGATCTCTTTCCACAATGTCATGGCAGTCTTAATCGCTTCTTCTTTAGTTAATTTCGCGTAGT
TATGAAAATAGGAATCCGGGTCGGTAAAAGCCCCTTCGCGGAATTTCAGAAAACGGTTGATATACCATGT
CTGAAGTAAGTCTTCCGGTGCATCAACATATATCGAAAAATCGACAAAATCAGAAACAAATACATGATGT
GGATCGTGTGGATAATCCATCCCGCTCTGTAAGACATTTAACCCTTCAAGAATTAAAATATCAGGCTGAA
CAACCGTTTTATCTCCATCCGGGATCACATCATAAATAAGATGTGAGTAAACAGGTGCTGTAACGTTTGG
CACGCCGGATTTGAGATCGGAAACAAACTTCACCAGGCGATGCATATCATACGATTCCGGGAAGCCTTTC
TTCTTCATCAGACCACGTTCTTTCAGAACCTGATTAGGGTGAAGGAAGCCATCTGTAGTGATCAGTTCAA
CACGACGATGTTCCGGCCAACGGCTTAATAGCGCCTGCAATACACGGGCGGTTGTACTTTTCCCCACCGC
GACACTGCCAGCAATACTGATAATGTAAGGAATGCGTTGCCCGTTGGTACCAAGAAACTGTTCCAGAACT
GCCTGACGGCGCAGATTCGAGCTTATATAGAAGTTCAGCAAACGTGACAAAGGTAAATAGATCTCGGCAA
CTTCTTCTAACGAGAGATCTTCATTAATACCTTTGAGACGGGCGATCTCATCTTCCGATAACGTCATAGG
TACGGAATC
